Addgene plasmid #97131: Tol2-lyzC-microRNA 724-Dendra2
Purpose: overexpression of microRNA and Dendra2 in Zebrafish
Depositing lab: Qing Deng. Depositing organization: Purdue University. Publication: Phenotypical microRNA screen reveals a noncanonical role of CDK2 in regulating neutrophil migration. Hsu AY, Wang D, Liu S, Lu J, Syahirah R, Bennin DA, Huttenlocher A, Umulis DM, Wan J, Deng Q. Proc Natl Acad Sci U S A. 2019 Aug 26. pii: 1905221116. doi: 10.1073/pnas.1905221116. PubMed 31451657.
Backbone
  Vector backbone: Tol2
  Vector type: Zebrafish
Growth in bacteria
  Bacterial resistance: Ampicillin, 100 μg/mL
  Growth temperature: 37°C
  Growth strain: DH5alpha
  Copy number: High Copy
Gene/Insert
  Gene/Insert name: microRNA 724 Dendra2
  Species: D. rerio (zebrafish)
  Cloning method: Ligation Independent Cloning
Terms and licenses: Academic/Nonprofit Terms; Industry Terms: Not Available to Industry
How to cite: Tol2-lyzC-microRNA 724-Dendra2 was a gift from Qing Deng (Addgene plasmid # 97131 ; http://n2t.net/addgene:97131 ; RRID:Addgene_97131)
