[The description below was written by a language model from this plasmid's Addgene catalogue record and pLannotate feature annotations shown in this document.]
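Description:
Tol2-lyzC-microRNA 724-Dendra2 is a zebrafish transgenesis plasmid of about 7.8 kb, built on a Tol2 transposon backbone and intended to overexpress a microRNA together with the fluorescent protein Dendra2. In bacteria it is a high-copy plasmid carrying a ColE1/pUC-type origin and an ampicillin resistance gene (β-lactamase with its own promoter). pBluescript-derived remnants are also annotated, including f1/M13 origin fragments, a lac promoter/operator region, a T3 promoter and a piece of the multiple cloning site. The short medaka tyrosinase match near the start of the sequence is likely Tol2 flanking sequence, since Tol2 was originally found in that locus. The Tol2 arms themselves are not annotated in the feature table.

The payload reads in one direction: a zebrafish β-actin (actba) fragment, the mir-724 precursor, the Dendra2 coding sequence, then an SV40 large T fragment and the SV40 polyadenylation signal. This layout suggests the microRNA hairpin lies upstream of the reporter on the same transcript, so that green, photoconvertible Dendra2 fluorescence marks the cells expressing the microRNA. The role of the actin fragment, possibly intronic or exon context for the hairpin, is not stated in the record. The name indicates that expression is driven by lyzC, the lysozyme C promoter commonly used for neutrophil-restricted expression in zebrafish. That promoter is not annotated, although a large unannotated stretch upstream of the actin fragment could accommodate it. The associated study was a phenotypic microRNA screen of neutrophil migration, so the construct is suited to Tol2 transposase-mediated genomic integration and to tracking microRNA-overexpressing cells in vivo.
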