Features (pLannotate 1.2.2; 17 found; start..end, strand, type, name):
      5..335     -  rep_origin     f1 ori (fragment) (sequence partly withheld): f1 bacteriophage origin of replication; arrow indicates direction of (+) strand synthesis
    333..560     +  CDS            tyr (fragment) (sequence partly withheld): TYRO_ORYLA - Also known as tyro. Experimental evidence at transcript level: Swiss-Prot protein existence level 2. This is a copper-containing oxidase that functions in the formation of pigments such as melanins and other polyphenolic compounds. From Oryzias latipes (Japanese rice fish) (Japanese killifish).
   3142..3264    +  CDS            actba (fragment): ACTB1_DANRE - Also known as bact, bactin1, bactzf. Experimental evidence at protein level: Swiss-Prot protein existence level 1. Actin is a highly conserved protein that polymerizes to produce filaments that form cross-linked networks in the cytoplasm of cells. Actin exists in both monomeric (G-actin) and polymeric (F-actin) forms, both forms playing key functions, such as cell motility and contraction. In addition to their role in the cytoplasmic cytoskeleton, G- and F-actin also localize in the nucleus, and regulate gene transcription and motility and repair of damaged DNA. From Danio rerio
   3729..3788    +  ncRNA          mir-724: Accession: RF03456 - mir-724 microRNA precursor family
   4273..4291    -  misc_feature   MCS (fragment): pBluescript multiple cloning site
   4306..4995    +  CDS            Dendra2: Dendra2 is a photoconvertible green fluorescent protein published in 2006, derived from Dendronephthya sp.. It has high acid sensitivity.
   5003..5086    +  CDS            large T antigen (fragment): large T antigen from SV40 (simian virus 40)
   5109..5230    +  polyA_signal   SV40 poly(A) signal: SV40 polyadenylation signal
   5237..5322    -  rep_origin     M13 ori (fragment): M13 bacteriophage origin of replication; arrow indicates direction of (+) strand synthesis
   5608..5626    -  promoter       T3 promoter: promoter for bacteriophage T3 RNA polymerase
   5671..5687    -  protein_bind   lac operator: The lac repressor binds to the lac operator to inhibit transcription in E. coli. This inhibition can be relieved by adding lactose or isopropyl-β-D-thiogalactopyranoside (IPTG). lac repressor encoded by lacI
   5695..5725    -  promoter       lac promoter: promoter for the E. coli lac operon
   5740..5761    -  protein_bind   CAP binding site: CAP binding activates transcription in the presence of cAMP. E. coli catabolite activator protein
   5774..5866    -  CDS            lacI (fragment): lac repressor; lacI; The lac repressor binds to the lac operator to inhibit transcription in E. coli. This inhibition can be relieved by adding lactose or isopropyl-β-D-thiogalactopyranoside (IPTG).
   6049..6637    -  rep_origin     ori: high-copy-number ColE1/pMB1/pBR322/pUC origin of replication
   6808..7668    -  CDS            AmpR: β-lactamase; bla; confers resistance to ampicillin, carbenicillin, and related antibiotics
   7669..7773    -  promoter       AmpR promoter: bla
>Addgene plasmid #97131 | Tol2-lyzC-microRNA 724-Dendra2 | addgene full sequence | sequence record 182672 | Addgene NGS Result
ACCTAAATTGTAAGCGTTAATATTTTGTTAAAATTCGCGTTAAATTTTTGTTAAATCAGCTCATTTTTTA
ACCAATAGGCCGAAATCGGCAAAATCCCTTATAAATCAAAAGAATAGACCGAGATAGGGT
[37 nt withheld, positions 131-167]
AAAGAACGTGGACTCCAACGTCAAAGG
[49 nt withheld, positions 195-243]
T
[91 nt withheld, positions 245-335]
CACAATGACGGCTACTACATGGTGCCATTCCTTCCTCTTTATAGGAATGGAGACTACCTCCTGTCCAACA
ATGCTCTTGGATACGAGTACGCCTACCTGTTGGACCCAGGTCATTGCACAACACCAGAAATGCCCTCTGA
TCTGCAAAAGACGTGAATATCTGTTCAGACACCCATATCCACTCTGTTCCACACAGGTCAGAGGTTTGTC
CAGGAGTTCTTGACAGAGGTGTAAAAAGTACTCAAAAATTTTACTCAAGTGAAAGTACAAGTACTTAGGG
AAAATTTTACTCAATTAAAAGTAAAAGTATCTGGCTAGAATCTTACTTGAGTAAAAGTAAAAAAGTACTC
CATTAAAATTGTACTTGAGTATTAAGGAAGTAAAAGGCTAGCAAGATCTGCTCGAGATACATTTGATTAG
AAGAGTTTGACTTGGGTTGATTATAGCAAATAGTGGAACACAAACAGATTTTGAAATATTCTTGCAAATT
TATTTATTAAATCCATTCAAATATTGTCATTTTTTGTACTGTGTAATTTATATTGATTTGCTCATACAAT
ATTTACATTTCGCTTAAACAATACACTATTATTTATATTTAAAAATAGCTATATATAAATCAAATGTATA
GCTCTTTTTTACACAATTAATCAAAGCTAAAATATTTGTCACACAAATACAGTAAGCCACTTCACAATGA
TATCTTCAAAATCTGTGCTTGACTGAATCATTTCATTTATTGTTTTGTAATTCACATTATACCTTACGTT
CTCCAGGCACAGTTTGAATTGTTGATAAATGAAGATAATACATCTGATTTAATTAGTCTCCTTTGTTTAT
AATAACTTTAATCTAATTTGATAGTAATAATTCCAGCAATACATCCATTACAATAAAAATCGCTTTTTTA
TTTTGCACATTAGTTTGCCGGTATTTGTTTAAAGTTTCACCATACTTTTAAATCATGTGCTATTTGAAAA
GGGCTGTTATGACTGGAATTAAATGTTTTTTTTTATATCAGTGTTTTAGATTGAAGTACAATATTTATAG
GTAAAATTCACCAGCATATGCTTAAAGATAGCCATGCTCCAGGTCCTTGTGTCCTTCTAAGGTCTGTTTG
TGGTTTAAGCTGTTTGTTGACACACGCTTGTCATCTCCATTTTTCTGTGAAGTTATTGTCAGTTTATTGC
ACACTGGGTTGCATTAAGCTGCAGTTTTTTCACAACAGTTTTCCACATTGTAACAGTCAGTCTCCAAATT
ATTCCATCAGTCCTCAAATTTAGTCATTTGAGGCCATGAAAACACTTAAAACTACATGAAGGTAGTTTGG
CATTAGGTTTTAGACTTGTTCTTGTTTGGCATATTGCAACCTGTGTAAAAATGATTTGATTTTTATTTTT
TTTTTTTTTTTTTCAGAAAGAAACGGTCCAAAAAGAGTTATGTGAACATTTATCCATGTGTTTAATGTTT
TTTAAATTAAAAAAAAACATTTTTATTAAACCACTTGTGACTAAACCTTTTTTAGTTATTCTATTTTGTG
ACGAGTCTGAATGGCCAAAGTACTCTTGAATCCAAAATCTTTATAGTAAAATGTTTAATCTTACTTGCAG
TGTTGGGTATAATTTGTAACAAAGTTGAATTCCATATCTGCTGAGTGAAAAAGTAAAGTAAGAGATTGCT
GTAAATATTTAGGTTATTTATTTATTAATACAATATAGAAAGTAACAAAACACAATGTAAAAAATCAATA
AAGAAAGTAAATATTAAAAGTAATGATAAACTAATGATGTAAACAATATTAGCAACAAAGTTTGTACAAT
TCAGGGAGGGTAAAGAATTTCACCTAATAGTCAAACTCTGTATTAAATAATATAAAATCTTTGTTCTTAG
TCTGAAGAGGAGACTGTGAGAGAAAGCTTACTGGTTGTTAAATTAGAAAATTTGTAACTTGCAGATTAAA
ATGATTTAAATAATTTTATAAAGGCCATGTTTGAAACAAATGTAAAAACATAATAAATGTTAAGAATTTC
AGATATTGAGATTTTACAATTTAAAAAAAGCAATAAAGTAATAGCAGAGACCTACACTCTTAAAGTAAAT
TACCCAACTCTGCTTACTAGTAACTTTTGGAATAGTTACTAGTATCCATTGAACAAATACTAGAATCTAA
TTAAATTGTGTGAGTGTCCAATGAAAAGATTCTTGTATTTAAAACAGTACCAGTATCTATATATGTACAA
AATTTAGTGCTAGCAAAATGCAAATAAATACTACTGCATATAATGGATTGCATTGTAAATCGACTCGCCA
TAATACATTTATTTCCTATTTTTACTTTTAACAAAAAATAAGTTCACTGAGTATTTCATGTCATTAAATC
GCATTAAACCTCTTGCATGCTTTATGTACACTAGTGCAGTTCGCTAAATGACCACCGGTGTCACTAATAA
CACGATCGTTTCTGAATTCTGCATTAAACGCCATTTATACGTTGCTCTTATTAGTAAACAATTTCTCCAT
CATGAGCTCGACCAGTATTGCATATTTCATCCTCTTAAATCCAGAGTTGTTTCTTTTAATCACTTTCTCT
TCATGATAAAAGCAGTTTTTGGTTTTCAGAAGTTTACAACAAACCCAGTCAGTTATTGCCTCAGCAAACA
CTGGAGCAACTGCACACTTGTGAAAAGCTTCTTGCGAAACACAAACCTTTCTCTGGACTTATAAATAAAG
GCATTCAGCAGCTCCACCATACACCTCCACTGGTCTTGATAAAGCAGATATCAGCAGTGATACAGGTACC
GCCACCATGGATGAGGAAATCGCTGCCCTGGTCGTTGACAACGGCTCCGGTATGTGCAAAGCCGGTTTTG
CTGGAGATGATGCCCCTCGTGCTGTTTTCCCCTCCATTGTTGGACGACCCAGACATCAGGTACATTTAAT
AAACCATCCTAATAACATGTTAATCATATTGAACCACATTAAACTCTCATTTGTGCATTTTACATCTTTT
AAAACCGATTTATATTCGTTTTTAGATAATGAAGTTTATTAAAGTGTTAATTCACAGCTTTATTGCTTGT
TTTGAGAATCTGCTTGCATAAGTGATTTTTAAACTTGATCTGATTTTCGTTTGTTTCGAAGTTCTTCAGC
TTTGAAAGTCAGATCTTCAATTCACAGCCATGCCATAGTTTTAGGATACAGTATAAGTAGACGAATTGGG
ATGCATCGTAGATTTTATGCTGTGTTTGTTATGGTTTTTCAGTGGTAGAGATTTTCAGAGTATTATTAGG
GTTATAGTCAGTGTCAGGTTTATTTATCGTCAGCGTGATGGGCAAAAAACAGCTGGCAGTACGGGCTAGC
CAATCAACAGGCTCGATTTCCCAGCAGACTGGATTTAAAGGGAATTTGCGACTGTTAGTCAGATTTGTAG
AACAGCCACACCTTCCTTTTAAGATCTTGCCTGCTGCTCTTTCCCCAACGGCCTGCATCTGCCAAGAAGA
CTCTTTCACAGCGTTTACATCCCTGCGTGACTTTTCAGACCTGGATGCAAAAGGTAAAAACGAAGACCTG
TGTGTGGTAGCCAACTGCTGTTACTCTCGCCCAGAAATCTGCGCCAACATGGACACACCCAGTGGAGCAA
GCCATCTGATTTTCATGGTCAGATTGTAAAGAAGCAATTACTCTTGGACAGTTTAAGCAGAAAAGCCACC
AAGTCAAGTCACTGGTCATATGATGAACTCGAAGATCTAATAAAAGTTAATTTAAGCGTTCATTACAATA
AATTCAAGTGAATCTGTTTTAAGCTAGCCTTTAACGTTTTTAAATTCCTTCAAACAAATTAGTTCCTCTT
TGCAGTTCCTCATTTCTCGGTGAGCTGGTGCTTTAATCCCTTTACTTTTTCTTCCTCTAGGGAGTGATGG
TTGGCATGGGACGAATTAATTCCTGCAGCCCGGGGGTACCGGTCGCCACCATGAACACCCCGGGAATTAA
CCTGATCAAGGAGGACATGCGCGTGAAGGTGCACATGGAGGGCAACGTGAACGGCCACGCCTTCGTGATC
GAGGGCGAGGGCAAGGGCAAGCCCTACGAGGGCACCCAGACCGCCAACCTGACCGTGAAGGAGGGCGCCC
CCCTGCCCTTCAGCTACGACATCCTGACCACCGCCGTGCACTACGGCAACCGGGTGTTCACCAAGTACCC
CGAGGACATCCCCGACTACTTCAAGCAGAGCTTCCCCGAGGGCTACAGCTGGGAGCGCACCATGACCTTC
GAGGACAAGGGCATCTGCACCATCCGCAGCGACATCAGCCTGGAGGGCGACTGCTTCTTCCAGAACGTGC
GCTTCAAGGGCACCAACTTCCCCCCCAACGGCCCCGTGATGCAGAAGAAAACCCTGAAGTGGGAGCCCAG
CACCGAGAAGCTGCACGTGCGCGACGGCCTGCTGGTGGGCAACATCAACATGGCCCTGCTGCTGGAGGGC
GGCGGCCACTACCTGTGCGACTTCAAGACCACCTACAAGGCCAAGAAGGTGGTGCAGCTGCCCGACGCCC
ACTTCGTGGACCACCGCATCGAGATCCTGGGCAACGACAGCGACTACAACAAGGTGAAGCTGTACGAGCA
CGCCGTGGCCCGCTACAGCCCCCTGCCCAGCCAGGTGTGGTAATCTAGATCATAATCAGCCATACCACAT
TTGTAGAGGTTTTACTTGCTTTAAAAAACCTCCCACACCTCCCCCTGAACCTGAAACATAAAATGAATGC
AATTGTTGTTGTTAACTTGTTTATTGCAGCTTATAATGGTTACAAATAAAGCAATAGCATCACAAATTTC
ACAAATAAAGCATTTTTTTCACTGCATTCTAGTTGTGGTTTGTCCAAACTCATCAATGTATCTTAAGGCG
TAAATTGTAAGCGTTAATATTTTGTTAAAATTCGCGTTAAATTTTTGTTAAATCAGCTCATTTTTTAACC
AATAGGCCGAAATCGGCGGATCCTGCGGCCGCAAGGGAAAATAGAATGAAGTGATCTCCAAAAAATAAGT
ACTTTTTGACTGTAAATAAAATTGTAAGGAGTAAAAAGTACTTTTTTTTCTAAAAAAATGTAATTAAGTA
AAAGTAAAAGTATTGATTTTTAATTGTACTCAAGTAAAGTAAAAATCCCCAAAAATAATACTTAAGTACA
GTAATCAAGTAAAATTACTCAAGTACTTTACACCTCTGGTTCTTGACCCCCTACCTTCAGCAAGCCCAGC
AGATCCACTAGATCTTTTGTTCCCTTTAGTGAGGGTTAATTGCGCGCTTGGCGTAATCATGGTCATAGCT
GTTTCCTGTGTGAAATTGTTATCCGCTCACAATTCCACACAACATACGAGCCGGAAGCATAAAGTGTAAA
GCCTGGGGTGCCTAATGAGTGAGCTAACTCACATTAATTGCGTTGCGCTCACTGCCCGCTTTCCAGTCGG
GAAACCTGTCGTGCCAGCTGCATTAATGAATCGGCCAACGCGCGGGGAGAGGCGGTTTGCGTATTGGGCG
CTCTTCCGCTTCCTCGCTCACTGACTCGCTGCGCTCGGTCGTTCGGCTGCGGCGAGCGGTATCAGCTCAC
TCAAAGGCGGTAATACGGTTATCCACAGAATCAGGGGATAACGCAGGAAAGAACATGTGAGCAAAAGGCC
AGCAAAAGGCCAGGAACCGTAAAAAGGCCGCGTTGCTGGCGTTTTTCCATAGGCTCCGCCCCCCTGACGA
GCATCACAAAAATCGACGCTCAAGTCAGAGGTGGCGAAACCCGACAGGACTATAAAGATACCAGGCGTTT
CCCCCTGGAAGCTCCCTCGTGCGCTCTCCTGTTCCGACCCTGCCGCTTACCGGATACCTGTCCGCCTTTC
TCCCTTCGGGAAGCGTGGCGCTTTCTCATAGCTCACGCTGTAGGTATCTCAGTTCGGTGTAGGTCGTTCG
CTCCAAGCTGGGCTGTGTGCACGAACCCCCCGTTCAGCCCGACCGCTGCGCCTTATCCGGTAACTATCGT
CTTGAGTCCAACCCGGTAAGACACGACTTATCGCCACTGGCAGCAGCCACTGGTAACAGGATTAGCAGAG
CGAGGTATGTAGGCGGTGCTACAGAGTTCTTGAAGTGGTGGCCTAACTACGGCTACACTAGAAGAACAGT
ATTTGGTATCTGCGCTCTGCTGAAGCCAGTTACCTTCGGAAAAAGAGTTGGTAGCTCTTGATCCGGCAAA
CAAACCACCGCTGGTAGCGGTGGTTTTTTTGTTTGCAAGCAGCAGATTACGCGCAGAAAAAAAGGATCTC
AAGAAGATCCTTTGATCTTTTCTACGGGGTCTGACGCTCAGTGGAACGAAAACTCACGTTAAGGGATTTT
GGTCATGAGATTATCAAAAAGGATCTTCACCTAGATCCTTTTAAATTAAAAATGAAGTTTTAAATCAATC
TAAAGTATATATGAGTAAACTTGGTCTGACAGTTACCAATGCTTAATCAGTGAGGCACCTATCTCAGCGA
TCTGTCTATTTCGTTCATCCATAGTTGCCTGACTCCCCGTCGTGTAGATAACTACGATACGGGAGGGCTT
ACCATCTGGCCCCAGTGCTGCAATGATACCGCGAGACCCACGCTCACCGGCTCCAGATTTATCAGCAATA
AACCAGCCAGCCGGAAGGGCCGAGCGCAGAAGTGGTCCTGCAACTTTATCCGCCTCCATCCAGTCTATTA
ATTGTTGCCGGGAAGCTAGAGTAAGTAGTTCGCCAGTTAATAGTTTGCGCAACGTTGTTGCCATTGCTAC
AGGCATCGTGGTGTCACGCTCGTCGTTTGGTATGGCTTCATTCAGCTCCGGTTCCCAACGATCAAGGCGA
GTTACATGATCCCCCATGTTGTGCAAAAAAGCGGTTAGCTCCTTCGGTCCTCCGATCGTTGTCAGAAGTA
AGTTGGCCGCAGTGTTATCACTCATGGTTATGGCAGCACTGCATAATTCTCTTACTGTCATGCCATCCGT
AAGATGCTTTTCTGTGACTGGTGAGTACTCAACCAAGTCATTCTGAGAATAGTGTATGCGGCGACCGAGT
TGCTCTTGCCCGGCGTCAATACGGGATAATACCGCGCCACATAGCAGAACTTTAAAAGTGCTCATCATTG
GAAAACGTTCTTCGGGGCGAAAACTCTCAAGGATCTTACCGCTGTTGAGATCCAGTTCGATGTAACCCAC
TCGTGCACCCAACTGATCTTCAGCATCTTTTACTTTCACCAGCGTTTCTGGGTGAGCAAAAACAGGAAGG
CAAAATGCCGCAAAAAAGGGAATAAGGGCGACACGGAAATGTTGAATACTCATACTCTTCCTTTTTCAAT
ATTATTGAAGCATTTATCAGGGTTATTGTCTCATGAGCGGATACATATTTGAATGTATTTAGAAAAATAA
ACAAATAGGGGTTCCGCGCACATTTCCCCGAAAAGTGCC
